Addgene plasmid #36974: pCMMP-NGFR:LMP1-IRES-mRFP
Depositing lab: Bill Sugden. Depositing organization: University of Wisconsin, Madison. Publication: The Latent Membrane Protein 1 (LMP1) Oncogene of Epstein-Barr Virus Can Simultaneously Induce and Inhibit Apoptosis in B Cells. Pratt ZL, Zhang J, Sugden B. J Virol. 2012 Apr;86(8):4380-93. Epub 2012 Feb 8. 10.1128/JVI.06966-11 PubMed 22318153.
Backbone
  Vector backbone: pCMMP-MCS-IRES-mRFP
  Backbone manufacturer: Addgene plasmid #36972
  Total vector size (bp): 8596
  Vector type: Mammalian Expression, Retroviral
Growth in bacteria
  Bacterial resistance: Ampicillin, 100 μg/mL
  Growth temperature: 30°C
  Growth strain: Stbl3
  Copy number: Unknown
Gene/Insert
  Gene/Insert name: NGFR:LMP1
  Species: H. sapiens (human)
  Mutation: NGFR:LMP1 chimeric receptor consists of aa 1–276 of NGF-R (extracellular and transmembrane domain) fused to aa 192–386 of LMP1 (cytoplasmic domain)
  Entrez Gene: NGFR (a.k.a. CD271, Gp80-LNGFR, TNFRSF16, p75(NTR), p75NTR); LMP-1 (a.k.a. HHV4_LMP-1)
  Promoter: CMV
  Cloning method: Restriction Enzyme; 5′ cloning site NA (unknown if destroyed); 3′ cloning site NA (unknown if destroyed)
  Sequencing primers: 5′ pLXSN_5
Terms and licenses: Academic/Nonprofit Terms; Industry Terms: Not Available to Industry
Depositor comments: Sugden lab plasmid p3856 The NGFR-LMP1 fusion in the plasmid contains the amino terminus of NGFR fused to the carboxy terminus of LMP1. The carboxy-terminal signaling of LMP1 is conditionally activated when anti-NGFR antibody crosslinks with the NGFR moieties. Please see associated publication (link below) for more details.
How to cite: pCMMP-NGFR:LMP1-IRES-mRFP was a gift from Bill Sugden (Addgene plasmid # 36974 ; http://n2t.net/addgene:36974 ; RRID:Addgene_36974)
