[The description below was written by a language model from this plasmid's Addgene catalogue record and pLannotate feature annotations shown in this document.]
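Description:
pCMMP-NGFR:LMP1-IRES-mRFP is an 8,596 bp Moloney murine leukemia virus-based retroviral vector for mammalian expression, built on the pCMMP-MCS-IRES-mRFP backbone. It is propagated in E. coli through a high-copy ColE1/pUC-type origin and selected with ampicillin via the β-lactamase gene; remnants of lac, rop and bom sequences in the backbone are cloning vestiges. On the viral side, a CMV enhancer/promoter is fused to the R-U5 portion of the 5′ LTR, a hybrid arrangement that drives strong transcription of the viral genomic RNA in packaging cells. This is followed by the MMLV packaging signal, extended into a truncated, start-codon-less gag region that improves encapsidation, and a pol fragment carrying the splice acceptor. A full MMLV LTR closes the provirus downstream of the payload.

The payload is a bicistronic cassette. The first cistron encodes a chimeric receptor in which amino acids 1–276 of human NGFR (p75NTR; extracellular and transmembrane domains) are fused to amino acids 192–386 of the Epstein-Barr virus latent membrane protein 1, its cytoplasmic carboxy-terminal signalling domain. The automated annotation recognises only the NGFR part; the unannotated stretch between it and the IRES presumably holds the LMP1 segment. An EMCV IRES then allows translation of mRFP1 from the same transcript, so transduced cells can be identified or sorted by red fluorescence. Because native LMP1 signals constitutively, replacing its amino terminus and membrane-spanning region with NGFR makes signalling conditional: crosslinking the NGFR moieties with anti-NGFR antibody activates the LMP1 carboxy terminus. The associated work used this system to study how LMP1 both induces and inhibits apoptosis in B cells.
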