Features (pLannotate 1.2.2; 26 found; start..end, strand, type, name):
      1..25      -  misc_feature   MCS (fragment): pUC18/19 multiple cloning site
     22..387     +  enhancer       CMV enhancer: human cytomegalovirus immediate early enhancer
    460..477     -  promoter       CMV promoter (fragment): human cytomegalovirus (CMV) immediate early promoter
    540..591     +  promoter       CMVd2 promoter: truncated human cytomegalovirus (CMV) immediate early promoter that yields moderately reduced expression relative to the full-length promoter
    605..749     +  LTR            3' LTR (ΔU3) (fragment): self-inactivating 3' long terminal repeat (LTR) from Moloney murine leukemia virus
    813..1012    +  misc_feature   MMLV Ψ: packaging signal of Moloney murine leukemia virus (MMLV)
   1064..1152    +  misc_feature   MESV Ψ (fragment): packaging signal of murine embryonic stem cell virus
   1239..1651    +  CDS            gag (truncated) (fragment): truncated Moloney murine leukemia virus (MMLV) gag gene lacking the start codon
   1661..1836    +  misc_feature   pol region (fragment): Moloney murine leukemia virus (MMLV) pol region containing the splice acceptor site
   1882..1929    +  promoter       SV40 promoter (fragment): SV40 early promoter
   1930..1952    -  misc_feature   MCS (fragment): pUC18/19 multiple cloning site
   1975..2940    +  CDS            NGFR (fragment): TNR16_HUMAN - Also known as TNFRSF16. Experimental evidence at protein level: Swiss-Prot protein existence level 1. Low affinity receptor which can bind to NGF, BDNF, NTF3, and NTF4. Forms a heterodimeric receptor with SORCS2 that binds the precursor forms of NGF, BDNF and NTF3 with high affinity, and has much lower affinity for mature NGF and BDNF (PubMed:24908487). Plays an important role in differentiation and survival of specific neuronal populations during development (By similarity). Can mediate cell survival as well as cell death of neural cells. Plays a role in the inactivation of RHOA
   3470..4021    +  misc_feature   IRES: internal ribosome entry site (IRES) of the encephalomyocarditis virus (EMCV)
   4041..4714    +  CDS            mRFP1 (fragment): monomeric derivative of DsRed (Campbell et al., 2002) mammalian codon-optimized
   4731..4828    +  CDS            env (fragment): murine leukemia virus gPr80 envelope polyprotein precursor; env; proteolytically cleaved into gp70SU and p15TM subunits
   4870..5450    +  LTR            LTR: long terminal repeat from Moloney murine leukemia virus
   6001..6017    -  protein_bind   lac operator: The lac repressor binds to the lac operator to inhibit transcription in E. coli. This inhibition can be relieved by adding lactose or isopropyl-β-D-thiogalactopyranoside (IPTG). lac repressor encoded by lacI
   6025..6055    -  promoter       lac promoter: promoter for the E. coli lac operon
   6070..6091    -  protein_bind   CAP binding site: CAP binding activates transcription in the presence of cAMP. E. coli catabolite activator protein
   6104..6196    -  CDS            lacI (fragment): lac repressor; lacI; The lac repressor binds to the lac operator to inhibit transcription in E. coli. This inhibition can be relieved by adding lactose or isopropyl-β-D-thiogalactopyranoside (IPTG).
   6379..6967    -  rep_origin     ori: high-copy-number ColE1/pMB1/pBR322/pUC origin of replication
   7138..7998    -  CDS            AmpR: β-lactamase; bla; confers resistance to ampicillin, carbenicillin, and related antibiotics
   7999..8103    -  promoter       AmpR promoter: bla
   8198..8233    +  CDS            rop (fragment): Rop protein, which maintains plasmids at low copy number; rop
   8335..8434    +  misc_feature   bom (fragment): basis of mobility region from pBR322
   8440..8594    -  CDS            lacZα (fragment): LacZα fragment of β-galactosidase; lacZ fragment
>Addgene plasmid #36974 | pCMMP-NGFR:LMP1-IRES-mRFP | depositor full sequence | sequence record 46313 | pCMMP-NGFR:LMP1-IRES-mRFP sequence 8596 bps
AAGCTTGCATGCCTGCAGGTCGACTAGTTATTAATAGTAATCAATTACGGGGTCATTAGTTCATAGCCCA
TATTGGAGTTCCGCGTTACATAACTTACGGTAAATGGCCCGCCTGGCTGACCGCCCAACGACCCCCGCCC
CTTGACGTCAATAATGACGTATGTTCCCATAGTAACGCCAATAGGGACTTTCCATTGACGTCAATGGGTG
GAGTATTTACGGTAAACTGCCCACTTGGCAGTACATCAAGTGTATCATATGCCAAGTACGCCCCCTATTG
ACGTCAATGACGGTAAATGGCCCGCCTGGCATTATGCCCAGTACATGACCTTATGGGACTTTCCTACTTG
GCAGTACATCTACGTATTAGTCATCGCTATTACCATGGTGATGCGGTTGTGGCAGTACATCAATGGGCGT
GGATAGCGGTTTGACTCACGGGGATTTCCAAGTCTCCACCCCATTGACGTCAATGGGAGTTTGTTTTGGC
ACCAAAATCAACGGGACTTTCCAAAATGTCGTAACAACTCCGCCCCATTGACGCAAATGGGCGGTAGGCG
TGTACGGTGGGAGGTCTATATAAGCAGAGCTCGTTTAGTGAACCGGCGCCAGTCCTCCGATAGACTGCGT
CGCCCGGGTACCCGTGTTCTCAATAAACCCTCTTGCAGTTGCATCCGACTCGTGGTCTCGCTGTTCCTTG
GGAGGGTCTCCTCTGAGTGATTGACTACCCGTCAGCGGGGTCTTTCATTTGGAGGTTCCACCGAGATTTG
GAGACCCCTGCCCAGGGACCACCGACCCCCCCGCCGGGAGGTAAGCTGGCCAGCAACTTATCTGTGTCTG
TCCGATTGTCTAGTGTCTATGACTGATTTTATGCGCCTGCGTCGGTACTAGTTAGCTAACTAGCTCTGTA
TCTGGCGGACCCGTGGTGGAACTGACGAGTTCGGAACACCCGGCCGCAACCCTGGGAGACGTCCCAGGGA
CTTCGGGGGCCGTTTTTGTGGCCCGACCTGAGTCCTAAAATCCCGATCGTTTAGGACTCTTTGGTGCACC
CCCCTTAGAGGAGGGATATGTGGTTCTGGTAGGAGACGAGAACCTAAAACAGTTCCCGCCTCCGTCTGAA
TTTTTGCTTTCGGTTTGGGACCGAAGCCGCGCCGCGCGTCTTGTCTGCTGCAGCATCGTTCTGTGTTGTC
TCTGTCTGACTGTGTTTCTGTATTTGTCTGAAAATATGGGCCCGGGCTAGACTGTTACCACTCCCTTAAG
TTTGACCTTAGGTCACTGGAAAGATGTCGAGCGGATCGCTCACAACCAGTCGGTAGATGTCAAGAAGAGA
CGTTGGGTTACCTTCTGCTCTGCAGAATGGCCAACCTTTAACGTCGGATGGCCGCGAGACGGCACCTTTA
ACCGAGACCTCATCACCCAGGTTAAGATCAAGGTCTTTTCACCTGGCCCGCATGGACACCCAGACCAGGT
CCCCTACATCGTGACCTGGGAAGCCTTGGCTTTTGACCCCCCTCCCTGGGTCAAGCCCTTTGTACACCCT
AAGCCTCCGCCTCCTCTTCCTCCATCCGCCCCGTCTCTCCCCCTTGAACCTCCTCGTTCGACCCCGCCTC
GATCCTCCCTTTATCCAGCCCTCACTCCTTCTCTAGGCGCCCCCATATGGCCATATGAGATCTTATATGG
GGCACCCCCGCCCCTTGTAAACTTCCCTGACCCTGACATGACAAGAGTTACTAACAGCCCCTCTCTCCAA
GCTCACTTACAGGCTCTCTACTTAGTCCAGCACGAAGTCTGGAGACCTCTGGCGGCAGCCTACCAAGAAC
AACTGGACCGACCGGTCAATTGGTTAACGCTGAGCTTCGAAGCCGGCGCGGCCGCACGCGTTTCCAGAAG
TAGTGAGGAGGCTTTTTTGGAGGCCTAGGCTTTTGCAAAAAGCTTGCATGCCTGCAGGTCGAGCGCTGCC
GCGGGAGGCGGGCGATGGGGGCAGGTGCCACCGGCCGCGCCATGGACGGGCCGCGCCTGCTGCTGTTGCT
GCTTCTGGGGGTGTCCCTTGGAGGTGCCAAGGAGGCATGCCCCACAGGCCTGTACACACACAGCGGTGAG
TGCTGCAAAGCCTGCAACCTGGGCGAGGGTGTGGCCCAGCCTTGTGGAGCCAACCAGACCGTGTGTGAGC
CCTGCCTGGACAGCGTGACGTTCTCCGACGTGGTGAGCGCGACCGAGCCGTGCAAGCCGTGCACCGAGTG
CGTGGGGCTCCAGAGCATGTCGGCGCCGTGCGTGGAGGCCGACGACGCCGTGTGCCGCTGCGCCTACGGC
TACTACCAGGATGAGACGACTGGGCGCTGCGAGGCGTGCCGCGTGTGCGAGGCGGGCTCGGGCCTCGTGT
TCTCCTGCCAGGACAAGCAGAACACCGTGTGCGAGGAGTGCCCCGACGGCACGTATTCCGACGAGGCCAA
CCACGTGGACCCGTGCCTGCCCTGCACCGTGTGCGAGGACACCGAGCGCCAGCTCCGCGAGTGCACACGC
TGGGCCGACGCCGAGTGCGAGGAGATCCCTGGCCGTTGGATTACACGGTCCACACCCCCAGAGGGCTCGG
ACAGCACAGCCCCCAGCACCCAGGAGCCTGAGGCACCTCCAGAACAAGACCTCATAGCCAGCACGGTGGC
AGGTGTGGTGACCACAGTGATGGGCAGCTCCCAGCCCGTGGTGACCCGAGGCACCACCGACAACCTCATC
CCTGTCTATTGCTCCATCCTGGCTGCTGTGGTTGTGGGCCTTGTGGCCTACATAGCCTTCAAGAGGTGGA
ACAGGGGGATCAGTGATGAACACCACCACGATGACTCCCTCCCGCACCCTCAACAAGCTACCGATGATTC
TGGCCATGAATCTGACTCTAACTCCAACGAGGGCAGACACCACCTGCTCGTGAGTGGAGCCGGCGACGGA
CCCCCACTCTGCTCTCAAAACCTAGGCGCACCTGGAGGTGGTCCTGACAATGGCCCACAGGACCCTGACA
ACACTGATGACAATGGCCCACAGGACCCTGACAACACTGATGACAATGGCCCACATGACCCGCTGCCTCA
GGACCCTGACAACACTGATGACAATGGCCCACAGGACCCTGACAACACTGATGACAATGGCCCACATGAC
CCGCTGCCTCATAGCCCTAGCGACTCTGCTGGAAATGATGGAGGCCCTCCACAATTGACGGAAGAGGTTG
AAAACAAAGGAGGTGACCAGGGCCCGCCTTTGATGACAGACGGAGGCGGCGGTCATAGTCATGATTCCGG
CCATGGCGGCGGTGATCCACACCTTCCTACGCTGCTTTTGGGTTCTTCTGGTTCCGGTGGAGATGATGAC
GACCCCCACGGCCCAGTTCAGCTAAGCTACTATGACTAACCTTTCTTTACTTCTAGGCATTACCATGTCA
TAGGCTTCTCGAGGATCCGGAATTCCGCCCCCCCCCCTAACGTTACTGGCCGAAGCCGCTTGGAATAAGG
CCGGTGTGCGTTTGTCTATATGTTATTTTCCACCATATTGCCGTCTTTTGGCAATGTGAGGGCCCGGAAA
CCTGGCCCTGTCTTCTTGACGAGCATTCCTAGGGGTCTTTCCCCTCTCGCCAAAGGAATGCAAGGTCTGT
TGAATGTCGTGAAGGAAGCAGTTCCTCTGGAAGCTTCTTGAAGACAAACAACGTCTGTAGCGACCCTTTG
CAGGCAGCGGAACCCCCCACCTGGCGACAGGTGCCTCTGCGGCCAAAAGCCACGTGTATAAGATACACCT
GCAAAGGCGGCACAACCCCAGTGCCACGTTGTGAGTTGGATAGTTGTGGAAAGAGTCAAATGGCTCTCCT
CAAGCGTATTCAACAAGGGGCTGAAGGATGCCCAGAAGGTACCCCATTGTATGGGATCTGATCTGGGGCC
TCGGTGCACATGCTTTACATGTGTTTAGTCGAGGTTAAAAAACGTCTAGGCCCCCCGAACCACGGGGACG
TGGTTTTCCTTTGAAAAACACGATGATAATATGGCCACAACCATGGTTCACCTCCTCCGAGGACGTCATC
AAGGAGTTCATGCGCTTCAAGGTGCGCATGGAGGGCTCCGTGAACGGCCACGAGTTCGAGATCGAGGGCG
AGGGCGAGGGCCGCCCCTACGAGGGCACCCAGACCGCCAAGCTGAAGGTGACCAAGGGCGGCCCCCTGCC
CTTCGCCTGGGACATCCTGTCCCCTCAGTTCCAGTACGGCTCCAAGGCCTACGTGAAGCACCCCGCCGAC
ATCCCCGACTACTTGAAGCTGTCCTTCCCCGAGGGCTTCAAGTGGGAGCGCGTGATGAACTTCGAGGACG
GCGGCGTGGTGACCGTGACCCAGGACTCCTCCCTGCAGGACGGCGAGTTCATCTACAAGGTGAAGCTGCG
CGGCACCAACTTCCCCTCCGACGGCCCCGTAATGCAGAAGAAGACCATGGGCTGGGAGGCCTCCACCGAG
CGGATGTACCCCGAGGACGGCGCCCTGAAGGGCGAGATCAAGATGAGGCTGAAGCTGAAGGACGGCGGCC
ACTACGACGCCGAGGTCAAGACCACCTACATGGCCAAGAAGCCCGTGCAGCTGCCCGGCGCCTACAAGAC
CGACATCAAGCTGGACATCACCTCCCACAACGAGGACTACACCATCGTGGAACAGTACGAGCGCGCCGAG
GGCCGCCACTCCACCGGCGCCTAATTAATTAAGAATTCCGGATTAGTCCAATTTGTTAAAGACAGGATAT
CAGTGGTCCAGGCTCTAGTTTTGACTCAACAATATCACCAGCTGAAGCCTATAGAGTACGAGCCATAGAT
AAAATAAAAGATTTTATTTAGTCTCCAGAAAAAGGGGGGAATGAAAGACCCCACCTGTAGGTTTGGCAAG
CTAGCTTAAGTAACGCCATTTTGCAAGGCATGGAAAATACATAACTGAGAATAGAGAAGTTCAGATCAAG
GTTAGGAACAGAGAGACAGCAGAATATGGGCCAAACAGGATATCTGTGGTAAGCAGTTCCTGCCCCGCTC
AGGGCCAAGAACAGTTGGAACAGGAGAATATGGGCCAAACAGGATATCTGTGGTAAGCAGTTCCTGCCCC
GGCTCAGGGCCAAGAACAGATGGTCCCCAGATGCGGTCCCGCCCTCAGCAGTTTCTAGAGAACCATCAGA
TGTTTCCAGGGTGCCCCAAGGACCTGAAATGACCCTGTGCCTTATTTGAACTAACCAATCAGTTCGCTTC
TCGCTTCTGTTCGCGCGCTTCTGCTCCCCGAGCTCAATAAAAGAGCCCACAACCCCTCACTCGGCGCGCC
AGTCCTCCGATAGACTGCGTCGCCCGGGTACCCGTGTTCTCAATAAACCCTCTTGCAGTTGCATCCGACT
CGTGGTCTCGCTGTTCCTTGGGAGGGTCTCCTCTGAGTGATTGACTACCCGTCAGCGGGGTCTTTCAGTT
TCTCCCACCTACACAGGTCTCACTAACATTCCTGATGTGCCGCAGGGACTCCGTCAGCCCGGTTTTTGTT
TATAATAAAATGCAAGAACAGTGTTCCCTTCAAGCCAGACTACATCCTGACTCTCGGCTTTATAAAAGAA
TGTTGAAGGGCTCTGTGGACTATCTGCCACACGACTTTTTAAGATTTTTATGCCTCCTGGATGAGGGATT
TAGTCAATCTATCCTCGTCTATTTTGCTGGCTTCTCCGTATTTTAAATTTCTAGTTTGCACTCCCTTCCT
GAGAGCACGGCGATTGCAGAGTAGTTAATACTCTGAGGGCAGGCTTCTGTGAAAAGGTTGCCTGGGCTCA
GTGTGAGATTTTGCCATAAAAAGGGGTCCTGCCCCTGTGTACAGACAGATCGGAATCTAGAGTGCATACT
CAGAGTCCCCGCGGTTCCGGGGCTCTGATCTCAGGGCATCTTTGCCTAGAGATCCTCTACGCCGGACGCA
TCGTGGCCCTCGAATTCGTAATCATGGTCATAGCTGTTTCCTGTGTGAAATTGTTATCCGCTCACAATTC
CACACAACATACGAGCCGGAAGCATAAAGTGTAAAGCCTGGGGTGCCTAATGAGTGAGCTAACTCACATT
AATTGCGTTGCGCTCACTGCCCGCTTTCCAGTCGGGAAACCTGTCGTGCCAGCTGCATTAATGAATCGGC
CAACGCGCGGGGAGAGGCGGTTTGCGTATTGGGCGCTCTTCCGCTTCCTCGCTCACTGACTCGCTGCGCT
CGGTCGTTCGGCTGCGGCGAGCGGTATCAGCTCACTCAAAGGCGGTAATACGGTTATCCACAGAATCAGG
GGATAACGCAGGAAAGAACATGTGAGCAAAAGGCCAGCAAAAGGCCAGGAACCGTAAAAAGGCCGCGTTG
CTGGCGTTTTTCCATAGGCTCCGCCCCCCTGACGAGCATCACAAAAATCGACGCTCAAGTCAGAGGTGGC
GAAACCCGACAGGACTATAAAGATACCAGGCGTTTCCCCCTGGAAGCTCCCTCGTGCGCTCTCCTGTTCC
GACCCTGCCGCTTACCGGATACCTGTCCGCCTTTCTCCCTTCGGGAAGCGTGGCGCTTTCTCATAGCTCA
CGCTGTAGGTATCTCAGTTCGGTGTAGGTCGTTCGCTCCAAGCTGGGCTGTGTGCACGAACCCCCCGTTC
AGCCCGACCGCTGCGCCTTATCCGGTAACTATCGTCTTGAGTCCAACCCGGTAAGACACGACTTATCGCC
ACTGGCAGCAGCCACTGGTAACAGGATTAGCAGAGCGAGGTATGTAGGCGGTGCTACAGAGTTCTTGAAG
TGGTGGCCTAACTACGGCTACACTAGAAGGACAGTATTTGGTATCTGCGCTCTGCTGAAGCCAGTTACCT
TCGGAAAAAGAGTTGGTAGCTCTTGATCCGGCAAACAAACCACCGCTGGTAGCGGTGGTTTTTTTGTTTG
CAAGCAGCAGATTACGCGCAGAAAAAAAGGATCTCAAGAAGATCCTTTGATCTTTTCTACGGGGTCTGAC
GCTCAGTGGAACGAAAACTCACGTTAAGGGATTTTGGTCATGAGATTATCAAAAAGGATCTTCACCTAGA
TCCTTTTAAATTAAAAATGAAGTTTTAAATCAATCTAAAGTATATATGAGTAAACTTGGTCTGACAGTTA
CCAATGCTTAATCAGTGAGGCACCTATCTCAGCGATCTGTCTATTTCGTTCATCCATAGTTGCCTGACTC
CCCGTCGTGTAGATAACTACGATACGGGAGGGCTTACCATCTGGCCCCAGTGCTGCAATGATACCGCGAG
ACCCACGCTCACCGGCTCCAGATTTATCAGCAATAAACCAGCCAGCCGGAAGGGCCGAGCGCAGAAGTGG
TCCTGCAACTTTATCCGCCTCCATCCAGTCTATTAATTGTTGCCGGGAAGCTAGAGTAAGTAGTTCGCCA
GTTAATAGTTTGCGCAACGTTGTTGCCATTGCTACAGGCATCGTGGTGTCACGCTCGTCGTTTGGTATGG
CTTCATTCAGCTCCGGTTCCCAACGATCAAGGCGAGTTACATGATCCCCCATGTTGTGCAAAAAAGCGGT
TAGCTCCTTCGGTCCTCCGATCGTTGTCAGAAGTAAGTTGGCCGCAGTGTTATCACTCATGGTTATGGCA
GCACTGCATAATTCTCTTACTGTCATGCCATCCGTAAGATGCTTTTCTGTGACTGGTGAGTACTCAACCA
AGTCATTCTGAGAATAGTGTATGCGGCGACCGAGTTGCTCTTGCCCGGCGTCAATACGGGATAATACCGC
GCCACATAGCAGAACTTTAAAAGTGCTCATCATTGGAAAACGTTCTTCGGGGCGAAAACTCTCAAGGATC
TTACCGCTGTTGAGATCCAGTTCGATGTAACCCACTCGTGCACCCAACTGATCTTCAGCATCTTTTACTT
TCACCAGCGTTTCTGGGTGAGCAAAAACAGGAAGGCAAAATGCCGCAAAAAAGGGAATAAGGGCGACACG
GAAATGTTGAATACTCATACTCTTCCTTTTTCAATATTATTGAAGCATTTATCAGGGTTATTGTCTCATG
AGCGGATACATATTTGAATGTATTTAGAAAAATAAACAAATAGGGGTTCCGCGCACATTTCCCCGAAAAG
TGCCACCTGACGTCTAAGAAACCATTATTATCATGACATTAACCTATAAAAATAGGCGTATCACGAGGCC
CTTTCGTCTCGCGCGTTTCGGTGATGACGGTGAAAACCTCTGACACATGCAGCTCCCGGAGACGGTCACA
GCTTGTCTGTAAGCGGATGCCGGGAGCAGACAAGCCCGTCAGGGCGCGTCAGCGGGTGTTGGCGGGTGTC
GGGGCTGGCTTAACTATGCGGCATCAGAGCAGATTGTACTGAGAGTGCACCATATGCGGTGTGAAATACC
GCACAGATGCGTAAGGAGAAAATACCGCATCAGGCGCCATTCGCCATTCAGGCTGCGCAACTGTTGGGAA
GGGCGATCGGTGCGGGCCTCTTCGCTATTACGCCAGCTGGCGAAAGGGGGATGTGCTGCAAGGCGATTAA
GTTGGGTAACGCCAGGGTTTTCCCAGTCACGACGTTGTAAAACGACGGCCAGTGCC
