>Addgene plasmid #36974 | pCMMP-NGFR:LMP1-IRES-mRFP | addgene partial sequence | sequence record 46844 | pLXSN-5
ACTCCTTCTCTAGGCGCCCCCATATGGCCATATGAGATCTTATATGGGGCACCCCCGCCCCTTGTAAACT
TCCCTGACCCTGACATGACAAGAGTTACTAACAGCCCCTCTCTCCAAGCTCACTTACAGGCTCTCTACTT
AGTCCAGCACGAAGTCTGGAGACCTCTGGCGGCAGCCTACCAAGAACAACTGGACCGACCGGTCAATTGG
TTAACGCTGAGCTTCGAAGCCGGCGCGGCCGCACGCGTTTCCAGAAGTAGTGAGGAGGCTTTTTTGGAGG
CCTAGGCTTTTGCAAAAAGCTTGCATGCCTGCAGGTCGAGCGCTGCCGCGGGAGGCGGGCGATGGGGGCA
GGTGCCACCGGCCGCGCCATGGACGGGCCGCGCCTGCTGCTGTTGCTGCTTCTGGGGGTGTCCCTTGGAG
GTGCCAAGGAGGCATGCCCCACAGGCCTGTACACACACAGCGGTGAGTGCTGCAAAGCCTGCAACCTGGG
CGAGGGTGTGGCCCAGCCTTGTGGAGCCAACCAGACCGTGTGTGAGCCCTGCCTGGACAGCGTGACGTTC
TCCGACGTGGTGAGCGCGACCGAGCCGTGCAAGCCGTGCACCGAGTGCGTGGGGCTCCAGAGCATGTCGG
CGCCGTGCGTGGAGGCCGACGACGCCGTGTGCCGCTGCGCCTACGGCTACTACCAGGATGAGACGACTGG
GCGCTGCGAGGCGTGCCGCGTGTGCGAGGCGGGCTCGGGCCTCGTGTTCTCCTGCCAGGACAAGCAGAAC
ACCGTGTGCGAGGAGTGCCCCGACGGCACGTATTCCGACGAGGCCAACCACGTGGA
