>Addgene plasmid #36974 | pCMMP-NGFR:LMP1-IRES-mRFP | addgene partial sequence | sequence record 46863 | IRES-F 5'-TGGCTCTCCTCAAGCGTATT-3'
ATTGTATGGGATCTGATCTGGGGCCTCGGTGCACATGCTTTACATGTGTTTAGTCGAGGTTAAAAAAACG
TCTAGGCCCCCCGAACCACGGGGACGTGGTTTTCCTTTGAAAAACACGATGATAATATGGCCACAACCAT
GGCCTCCTCCGAGGACGTCATCAAGGAGTTCATGCGCTTCAAGGTGCGCATGGAGGGCTCCGTGAACGGC
CACGAGTTCGAGATCGAGGGCGAGGGCGAGGGCCGCCCCTACGAGGGCACCCAGACCGCCAAGCTGAAGG
TGACCAAGGGCGGCCCCCTGCCCTTCGCCTGGGACATCCTGTCCCCTCAGTTCCAGTACGGCTCCAAGGC
CTACGTGAAGCACCCCGCCGACATCCCCGACTACTTGAAGCTGTCCTTCCCCGAGGGCTTCAAGTGGGAG
CGCGTGATGAACTTCGAGGACGGCGGCGTGGTGACCGTGACCCAGGACTCCTCCCTGCAGGACGGCGAGT
TCATCTACAAGGTGAAGCTGCGCGGCACCAACTTCCCCTCCGACGGCCCCGTAATGCAGAAGAAGACCAT
GGGCTGGGAGGCCTCCACCGAGCGGATGTACCCCGAGGACGGCGCCCTGAAGGGCGAGATCAAGATGAGG
CTGAAGCTGAAGGACGGCGGCCACTACGACGCCGAGGTCAAGACCACCTACATGGCCAAGAAGCCCGTGC
AGCTGCCCGGCGCCTACAAGACCGACATCAAGCTGGACATCACCTCCCACAACGAGGACTACACCATCGT
GGAACAGTACGAGCGCGCCGAGGGCCGCCACTCCACCGGCGCCTAATGAATTA
