>Addgene plasmid #36974 | pCMMP-NGFR:LMP1-IRES-mRFP | addgene partial sequence | sequence record 46865 | hNGFR-F 5'-cacctccagaacaagacctcat-3'
TGATGGGCAGCTCCCAGCCCGTGGTGACCCGAGGCACCACCGACAACCTCATCCCTGTTCTATTGCTCCA
TCCTGGCTGCTGTGGTTGTGGGCCTTGTGGCCTACATAGCCTTCAAGAGGTGGAACAGGGGGATCAGTGA
TGAACACCACCACGATGACTCCCTCCCGCACCCTCAACAAGCTACCGATGATTCTGGCCATGAATCTGAC
TCTAACTCCAACGAGGGCAGACACCACCTGCTCGTGAGTGGAGCCGGCGACGGACCCCCACTCTGCTCTC
AAAACCTAGGCGCACCTGGAGGTGGTCCTGACAATGGCCCACAGGACCCTGACAACACTGATGACAATGG
CCCACAGGACCCTGACAACACTGATGACAATGGCCCACATGACCCGCTGCCTCAGGACCCTGACAACACT
GATGACAATGGCCCACAGGACCCTGACAACACTGATGACAATGGCCCACATGACCCGCTGCCTCATAGCC
CTAGCGACTCTGCTGGAAATGATGGAGGCCCTCCACAATTGACGGAAGAGGTTGAAAACAAAGGAGGTGA
CCAGGGCCCGCCTTTGATGACAGACGGAGGCGGCGGTCATAGTCATGATTCCGGCCATGGCGGCGGTGAT
CCACACCTTCCTACGCTGCTTTTGGGTTCTTCTGGTTCCGGTGGAGATGATGACGACCCCCACGGCCCAG
TTCAGCTAAGCTACTATGACTAACCTTTCTTTACTTCTAGGCATTACCATGTCATAGGCTTCTCGAGGAT
CCGGAATT
